Addgene plasmid #120475: EF1a_RUNX1_P2A_Hygro_Barcode
Purpose: Barcoded lentiviral vector to express RUNX1 in mammalian cells under control of EF1a promoter. Barcoded for transcript detection in single cell RNA-seq.
Depositing lab: Prashant Mali. Depositing organization: University of California, San Diego (UCSD). Publication: Mapping Cellular Reprogramming via Pooled Overexpression Screens with Paired Fitness and Single-Cell RNA-Sequencing Readout. Parekh U, Wu Y, Zhao D, Worlikar A, Shah N, Zhang K, Mali P. Cell Syst. 2018 Nov 12. pii: S2405-4712(18)30433-2. doi: 10.1016/j.cels.2018.10.008. PubMed 30448000.
Backbone
  Vector backbone: Unknown
  Backbone size w/o insert (bp): 9514
  Vector type: Lentiviral
  Selectable markers: Hygromycin
Growth in bacteria
  Bacterial resistance: Ampicillin, 100 μg/mL
  Growth temperature: 37°C
  Growth strain: Stbl3
  Copy number: High Copy
Gene/Insert
  Gene/Insert name: RUNX1
  Species: H. sapiens (human)
  Insert size (bp): 1440
  Entrez Gene: RUNX1 (a.k.a. AML1, AML1-EVI-1, AMLCR1, CBF2alpha, CBFA2, EVI-1, PEBP2aB, PEBP2alpha)
  Promoter: EF1a
  Cloning method: Gibson Cloning
  Sequencing primers: 5′ 5'-ttctcaagcctcagacagtgg-3'
Terms and licenses: Academic/Nonprofit Terms; Industry Terms: Not Available to Industry
Depositor comments: 5' cloning site: BamHI (not destroyed), 3' cloning site: BamHI (not destroyed).
How to cite: EF1a_RUNX1_P2A_Hygro_Barcode was a gift from Prashant Mali (Addgene plasmid # 120475 ; http://n2t.net/addgene:120475 ; RRID:Addgene_120475)
