[The description below was written by a language model from this plasmid's Addgene catalogue record and pLannotate feature annotations shown in this document.]
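Description:
EF1a_RUNX1_P2A_Hygro_Barcode is a lentiviral transfer plasmid for constitutive overexpression of human RUNX1 (also known as AML1 or CBFA2) in mammalian cells. The parental backbone is not named in the record. In bacteria the plasmid is maintained through a high-copy ColE1/pUC-type origin and selected with ampicillin via the β-lactamase gene; an f1 origin is also present. The backbone additionally carries an SV40/EM7-driven BleoR (Zeocin resistance) cassette with an SV40 poly(A) signal. This cassette lies outside the LTR-flanked region, so it would not be packaged into virus.

The viral portion has a third-generation layout. A CMV enhancer/promoter drives a truncated HIV-1 5' LTR, followed by the Ψ packaging signal with a gag fragment, the Rev response element for Rev-dependent export of the genomic RNA, and the cPPT/CTS. Downstream, the EF-1α promoter drives the RUNX1 coding sequence, which was inserted by Gibson assembly at a retained BamHI site. RUNX1 is followed by the hygromycin phosphotransferase gene (hph). As the name indicates, the two are joined by a P2A self-cleaving peptide, although P2A is not separately annotated. A single transcript therefore yields both the transcription factor and hygromycin resistance for selecting transduced cells. A loxP site sits just upstream of the truncated 3' LTR, which is followed by a bGH poly(A) signal.

The barcode is not annotated in the feature table, so its position is not stated. According to the record, it allows the expressed transcript to be detected in single-cell RNA-seq. This fits the plasmid's use in pooled transcription factor overexpression screens that combine fitness and single-cell transcriptomic readouts to study cellular reprogramming.
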