Features (pLannotate 1.2.2; 33 found; start..end, strand, type, name):
     31..83      -  misc_feature   bom (fragment): basis of mobility region from pBR322
    238..617     +  enhancer       CMV enhancer: human cytomegalovirus immediate early enhancer
    618..817     +  promoter       CMV promoter: human cytomegalovirus (CMV) immediate early promoter
    835..1015    +  LTR            5' LTR (truncated): truncated 5' long terminal repeat (LTR) from HIV-1
   1062..1187    +  misc_feature   HIV-1 Ψ: packaging signal of human immunodeficiency virus type 1
   1171..1534    +  CDS            HIV-1 gag (fragment): gag protein from human immunodeficiency virus 1; gag
   1680..1913    +  misc_feature   RRE: The Rev response element (RRE) of HIV-1 allows for Rev-dependent mRNA export from the nucleus to the cytoplasm.
   2290..2390    +  CDS            Rev (fragment): human immunodeficiency virus 1 (HIV-1) Rev protein; rev; enhances nuclear export of unspliced and incompletely spliced viral mRNAs
   2440..2557    +  misc_feature   cPPT/CTS: central polypurine tract and central termination sequence of HIV-1
   2620..2686    +  CDS            small t antigen (fragment): SV40 (simian virus 40) small t antigen
   2693..3871    +  promoter       EF-1α promoter: strong constitutive promoter for human elongation factor EF-1α
   3888..3906    +  promoter       T7 promoter: promoter for bacteriophage T7 RNA polymerase
   3926..3962    -  misc_feature   MCS (fragment): pBluescript multiple cloning site
   4066..5409    +  CDS            RUNX1: RUNX1_HUMAN - Also known as AML1, CBFA2. Experimental evidence at protein level: Swiss-Prot protein existence level 1. Isoform AML-1L interferes with the transactivation activity of RUNX1. From Homo sapiens (Human).
   5476..6498    +  CDS            hph: KHYB_ECOLX - Experimental evidence at protein level: Swiss-Prot protein existence level 1. The aminoglycoside phosphotransferases achieve inactivation of their antibiotic substrates by phosphorylation. Only phosphorylates hygromycin and closely related compounds such as demethyl analogs and destomycin. From Escherichia coli.
   6582..6695    +  CDS            nef (fragment): NEF_HV1LA - Experimental evidence at protein level: Swiss-Prot protein existence level 1. Extracellular Nef protein targets CD4(+) T-lymphocytes for apoptosis by interacting with CXCR4 surface receptors. From Human immunodeficiency virus type 1 group M subtype B (isolate Lai) (HIV-1).
   6693..6726    +  protein_bind   loxP: Cre-mediated recombination occurs in the 8-bp core sequence (GCATACAT). Cre recombinase
   6751..6931    +  LTR            5' LTR (truncated): truncated 5' long terminal repeat (LTR) from HIV-1
   6963..7187    +  polyA_signal   bGH poly(A) signal: bovine growth hormone polyadenylation signal
   7191..7212    +  promoter       SV40 promoter (fragment): SV40 enhancer and early promoter
   7233..7661    +  rep_origin     f1 ori (sequence partly withheld): f1 bacteriophage origin of replication; arrow indicates direction of (+) strand synthesis
   7675..8004    +  promoter       SV40 promoter: SV40 enhancer and early promoter
   8052..8099    +  promoter       EM7 promoter: synthetic bacterial promoter&nbsp
   8118..8492    +  CDS            BleoR: antibiotic-binding protein; Sh ble from Streptoalloteichus hindustanus; confers resistance to bleomycin, phleomycin, and Zeocin™
   8502..8627    +  CDS            ble (fragment): BLE_KLEPN - Experimental evidence at protein level: Swiss-Prot protein existence level 1. Binding protein with a strong affinity to the bleomycin family of antibiotics. Binds to CL990; an antimitotic-antibiotic compound. From Klebsiella pneumoniae.
   8622..8743    +  polyA_signal   SV40 poly(A) signal: SV40 polyadenylation signal
   8814..8836    -  protein_bind   lac operator (fragment): The lac repressor binds to the lac operator to inhibit transcription in E. coli. This inhibition can be relieved by adding lactose or isopropyl-β-D-thiogalactopyranoside (IPTG). lac repressor encoded by lacI
   8840..8870    -  promoter       lac promoter: promoter for the E. coli lac operon
   8885..8906    -  protein_bind   CAP binding site: CAP binding activates transcription in the presence of cAMP. E. coli catabolite activator protein
   8919..9011    -  CDS            lacI (fragment): lac repressor; lacI; The lac repressor binds to the lac operator to inhibit transcription in E. coli. This inhibition can be relieved by adding lactose or isopropyl-β-D-thiogalactopyranoside (IPTG).
   9194..9782    -  rep_origin     ori: high-copy-number ColE1/pMB1/pBR322/pUC origin of replication
   9953..10813   -  CDS            AmpR: β-lactamase; bla; confers resistance to ampicillin, carbenicillin, and related antibiotics
  10814..10918   -  promoter       AmpR promoter: bla
>Addgene plasmid #120475 | EF1a_RUNX1_P2A_Hygro_Barcode | addgene full sequence | sequence record 234690 | Addgene NGS Result
GTCGACGGATCGGGAGATCTCCCGATCCCCTATGGTGCACTCTCAGTACAATCTGCTCTGATGCCGCATA
GTTAAGCCAGTATCTGCTCCCTGCTTGTGTGTTGGAGGTCGCTGAGTAGTGCGCGAGCAAAATTTAAGCT
ACAACAAGGCAAGGCTTGACCGACAATTGCATGAAGAATCTGCTTAGGGTTAGGCGTTTTGCGCTGCTTC
GCGATGTACGGGCCAGATATACGCGTTGACATTGATTATTGACTAGTTATTAATAGTAATCAATTACGGG
GTCATTAGTTCATAGCCCATATATGGAGTTCCGCGTTACATAACTTACGGTAAATGGCCCGCCTGGCTGA
CCGCCCAACGACCCCCGCCCATTGACGTCAATAATGACGTATGTTCCCATAGTAACGCCAATAGGGACTT
TCCATTGACGTCAATGGGTGGAGTATTTACGGTAAACTGCCCACTTGGCAGTACATCAAGTGTATCATAT
GCCAAGTACGCCCCCTATTGACGTCAATGACGGTAAATGGCCCGCCTGGCATTATGCCCAGTACATGACC
TTATGGGACTTTCCTACTTGGCAGTACATCTACGTATTAGTCATCGCTATTACCATGGTGATGCGGTTTT
GGCAGTACATCAATGGGCGTGGATAGCGGTTTGACTCACGGGGATTTCCAAGTCTCCACCCCATTGACGT
CAATGGGAGTTTGTTTTGGCACCAAAATCAACGGGACTTTCCAAAATGTCGTAACAACTCCGCCCCATTG
ACGCAAATGGGCGGTAGGCGTGTACGGTGGGAGGTCTATATAAGCAGCGCGTTTTGCCTGTACTGGGTCT
CTCTGGTTAGACCAGATCTGAGCCTGGGAGCTCTCTGGCTAACTAGGGAACCCACTGCTTAAGCCTCAAT
AAAGCTTGCCTTGAGTGCTTCAAGTAGTGTGTGCCCGTCTGTTGTGTGACTCTGGTAACTAGAGATCCCT
CAGACCCTTTTAGTCAGTGTGGAAAATCTCTAGCAGTGGCGCCCGAACAGGGACTTGAAAGCGAAAGGGA
AACCAGAGGAGCTCTCTCGACGCAGGACTCGGCTTGCTGAAGCGCGCACGGCAAGAGGCGAGGGGCGGCG
ACTGGTGAGTACGCCAAAAATTTTGACTAGCGGAGGCTAGAAGGAGAGAGATGGGTGCGAGAGCGTCAGT
ATTAAGCGGGGGAGAATTAGATCGCGATGGGAAAAAATTCGGTTAAGGCCAGGGGGAAAGAAAAAATATA
AATTAAAACATATAGTATGGGCAAGCAGGGAGCTAGAACGATTCGCAGTTAATCCTGGCCTGTTAGAAAC
ATCAGAAGGCTGTAGACAAATACTGGGACAGCTACAACCATCCCTTCAGACAGGATCAGAAGAACTTAGA
TCATTATATAATACAGTAGCAACCCTCTATTGTGTGCATCAAAGGATAGAGATAAAAGACACCAAGGAAG
CTTTAGACAAGATAGAGGAAGAGCAAAACAAAAGTAAGACCACCGCACAGCAAGCGGCCGCTGATCTTCA
GACCTGGAGGAGGAGATATGAGGGACAATTGGAGAAGTGAATTATATAAATATAAAGTAGTAAAAATTGA
ACCATTAGGAGTAGCACCCACCAAGGCAAAGAGAAGAGTGGTGCAGAGAGAAAAAAGAGCAGTGGGAATA
GGAGCTTTGTTCCTTGGGTTCTTGGGAGCAGCAGGAAGCACTATGGGCGCAGCGTCAATGACGCTGACGG
TACAGGCCAGACAATTATTGTCTGGTATAGTGCAGCAGCAGAACAATTTGCTGAGGGCTATTGAGGCGCA
ACAGCATCTGTTGCAACTCACAGTCTGGGGCATCAAGCAGCTCCAGGCAAGAATCCTGGCTGTGGAAAGA
TACCTAAAGGATCAACAGCTCCTGGGGATTTGGGGTTGCTCTGGAAAACTCATTTGCACCACTGCTGTGC
CTTGGAATGCTAGTTGGAGTAATAAATCTCTGGAACAGATTTGGAATCACACGACCTGGATGGAGTGGGA
CAGAGAAATTAACAATTACACAAGCTTAATACACTCCTTAATTGAAGAATCGCAAAACCAGCAAGAAAAG
AATGAACAAGAATTATTGGAATTAGATAAATGGGCAAGTTTGTGGAATTGGTTTAACATAACAAATTGGC
TGTGGTATATAAAATTATTCATAATGATAGTAGGAGGCTTGGTAGGTTTAAGAATAGTTTTTGCTGTACT
TTCTATAGTGAATAGAGTTAGGCAGGGATATTCACCATTATCGTTTCAGACCCACCTCCCAACCCCGAGG
GGACCCGACAGGCCCGAAGGAATAGAAGAAGAAGGTGGAGAGAGAGACAGAGACAGATCCATTCGATTAG
TGAACGGATCGGCACTGCGTGCGCCAATTCTGCAGACAAATGGCAGTATTCATCCACAATTTTAAAAGAA
AAGGGGGGATTGGGGGGTACAGTGCAGGGGAAAGAATAGTAGACATAATAGCAACAGACATACAAACTAA
AGAATTACAAAAACAAATTACAAAAATTCAAAATTTTCGGGTTTATTACAGGGACAGCAGAGATCCAGTT
TGGTTAATTAATCGATAAGCTTTGCAAAGATGGATAAAGTTTTAAACAGAGAGGAATCTTTGCAGCTAAT
GGACCTTCTAGGTCTTGAAAGGAGTGGGAATTGGCTCCGGTGCCCGTCAGTGGGCAGAGCGCACATCGCC
CACAGTCCCCGAGAAGTTGGGGGGAGGGGTCGGCAATTGAACCGGTGCCTAGAGAAGGTGGCGCGGGGTA
AACTGGGAAAGTGATGTCGTGTACTGGCTCCGCCTTTTTCCCGAGGGTGGGGGAGAACCGTATATAAGTG
CAGTAGTCGCCGTGAACGTTCTTTTTCGCAACGGGTTTGCCGCCAGAACACAGGTAAGTGCCGTGTGTGG
TTCCCGCGGGCCTGGCCTCTTTACGGGTTATGGCCCTTGCGTGCCTTGAATTACTTCCACCTGGCTGCAG
TACGTGATTCTTGATCCCGAGCTTCGGGTTGGAAGTGGGTGGGAGAGTTCGAGGCCTTGCGCTTAAGGAG
CCCCTTCGCCTCGTGCTTGAGTTGAGGCCTGGCCTGGGCGCTGGGGCCGCCGCGTGCGAATCTGGTGGCA
CCTTCGCGCCTGTCTCGCTGCTTTCGATAAGTCTCTAGCCATTTAAAATTTTTGATGACCTGCTGCGACG
CTTTTTTTCTGGCAAGATAGTCTTGTAAATGCGGGCCAAGATCTGCACACTGGTATTTCGGTTTTTGGGG
CCGCGGGCGGCGACGGGGCCCGTGCGTCCCAGCGCACATGTTCGGCGAGGCGGGGCCTGCGAGCGCGGCC
ACCGAGAATCGGACGGGGGTAGTCTCAAGCTGGCCGGCCTGCTCTGGTGCCTGGCCTCGCGCCGCCGTGT
ATCGCCCCGCCCTGGGCGGCAAGGCTGGCCCGGTCGGCACCAGTTGCGTGAGCGGAAAGATGGCCGCTTC
CCGGCCCTGCTGCAGGGAGCTCAAAATGGAGGACGCGGCGCTCGGGAGAGCGGGCGGGTGAGTCACCCAC
ACAAAGGAAAAGGGCCTTTCCGTCCTCAGCCGTCGCTTCATGTGACTCCACGGAGTACCGGGCGCCGTCC
AGGCACCTCGATTAGTTCTCGAGCTTTTGGAGTACGTCGTCTTTAGGTTGGGGGGAGGGGTTTTATGCGA
TGGAGTTTCCCCACACTGAGTGGGTGGAGACTGAAGTTAGGCCAGCTTGGCACTTGATGTAATTCTCCTT
GGAATTTGCCCTTTTTGAGTTTGGATCTTGGTTCATTCTCAAGCCTCAGACAGTGGTTCAAAGTTTTTTT
CTTCCATTTCAGGTGTCGTGAGGAATTAGCTTGGTACTAATACGACTCACTATAGGGAGACCCAAGCTGG
CTAGGTAAGCTTGATATCGAATTCCTGCAGCCCGGGGGATCCCGCCACCATGGCTTCAGACAGCATATTT
GAGTCATTTCCTTCGTACCCACAGTGCTTCATGAGAGAATGCATACTTGGAATGAATCCTTCTAGAGACG
TCCACGATGCCAGCACGAGCCGCCGCTTCACGCCGCCTTCCACCGCGCTGAGCCCAGGCAAGATGAGCGA
GGCGTTGCCGCTGGGCGCCCCGGACGCCGGCGCTGCCCTGGCCGGCAAGCTGAGGAGCGGCGACCGCAGC
ATGGTGGAGGTGCTGGCCGACCACCCGGGCGAGCTGGTGCGCACCGACAGCCCCAACTTCCTCTGCTCCG
TGCTGCCTACGCACTGGCGCTGCAACAAGACCCTGCCCATCGCTTTCAAGGTGGTGGCCCTAGGGGATGT
TCCAGATGGCACTCTGGTCACTGTGATGGCTGGCAATGATGAAAACTACTCGGCTGAGCTGAGAAATGCT
ACCGCAGCCATGAAGAACCAGGTTGCAAGATTTAATGACCTCAGGTTTGTCGGTCGAAGTGGAAGAGGGA
AAAGCTTCACTCTGACCATCACTGTCTTCACAAACCCACCGCAAGTCGCCACCTACCACAGAGCCATCAA
AATCACAGTGGATGGGCCCCGAGAACCTCGAAGACATCGGCAGAAACTAGATGATCAGACCAAGCCCGGG
AGCTTGTCCTTTTCCGAGCGGCTCAGTGAACTGGAGCAGCTGCGGCGCACAGCCATGAGGGTCAGCCCAC
ACCACCCAGCCCCCACGCCCAACCCTCGTGCCTCCCTGAACCACTCCACTGCCTTTAACCCTCAGCCTCA
GAGTCAGATGCAGGATACAAGGCAGATCCAACCATCCCCACCGTGGTCCTACGATCAGTCCTACCAATAC
CTGGGATCCATTGCCTCTCCTTCTGTGCACCCAGCAACGCCCATTTCACCTGGACGTGCCAGCGGCATGA
CAACCCTCTCTGCAGAACTTTCCAGTCGACTCTCAACGGCACCCGACCTGACAGCGTTCAGCGACCCGCG
CCAGTTCCCCGCGCTGCCCTCCATCTCCGACCCCCGCATGCACTATCCAGGCGCCTTCACCTACTCCCCG
ACGCCGGTCACCTCGGGCATCGGCATCGGCATGTCGGCCATGGGCTCGGCCACGCGCTACCACACCTACC
TGCCGCCGCCCTACCCCGGCTCGTCGCAAGCGCAGGGAGGCCCGTTCCAAGCCAGCTCGCCCTCCTACCA
CCTGTACTACGGCGCCTCGGCCGGCTCCTACCAGTTCTCCATGGTGGGCGGCGAGCGCTCGCCGCCGCGC
ATCCTGCCGCCCTGCACCAACGCCTCCACCGGCTCCGCGCTGCTCAACCCCAGCCTCCCGAACCAGAGCG
ACGTGGTGGAGGCCGAGGGCAGCCACAGCAACTCCCCCACCAACATGGCGCCCTCCGCGCGCCTGGAGGA
GGCCGTGTGGAGGCCCTACGGATCCGGCGCAACAAACTTCTCTCTGCTGAAACAAGCCGGAGATGTCGAA
GAGAATCCTGGACCGATGAAAAAGCCTGAACTCACCGCGACGTCTGTCGAGAAGTTTCTGATCGAAAAGT
TCGACAGCGTCTCCGACCTGATGCAGCTCTCGGAGGGCGAAGAATCTCGTGCTTTCAGCTTCGATGTAGG
AGGGCGTGGATATGTCCTGCGGGTAAATAGCTGCGCCGATGGTTTCTACAAAGATCGTTATGTTTATCGG
CACTTTGCATCGGCCGCGCTCCCGATTCCGGAAGTGCTTGACATTGGGGAATTCAGCGAGAGCCTGACCT
ATTGCATCTCCCGCCGTGCACAGGGTGTCACGTTGCAAGACCTGCCTGAAACCGAACTGCCCGCTGTTCT
GCAGCCGGTCGCGGAGGCCATGGATGCGATCGCTGCGGCCGATCTTAGCCAGACGAGCGGGTTCGGCCCA
TTCGGACCGCAAGGAATCGGTCAATACACTACATGGCGTGATTTCATATGCGCGATTGCTGATCCCCATG
TGTATCACTGGCAAACTGTGATGGACGACACCGTCAGTGCGTCCGTCGCGCAGGCTCTCGATGAGCTGAT
GCTTTGGGCCGAGGACTGCCCCGAAGTCCGGCACCTCGTGCACGCGGATTTCGGCTCCAACAATGTCCTG
ACGGACAATGGCCGCATAACAGCGGTCATTGACTGGAGCGAGGCGATGTTCGGGGATTCCCAATACGAGG
TCGCCAACATCTTCTTCTGGAGGCCGTGGTTGGCTTGTATGGAGCAGCAGACGCGCTACTTCGAGCGGAG
GCATCCGGAGCTTGCAGGATCGCCGCGGCTCCGGGCGTATATGCTCCGCATTGGTCTTGACCAACTCTAT
CAGAGCTTGGTTGACGGCAATTTCGATGATGCAGCTTGGGCGCAGGGTCGATGCGACGCAATCGTCCGAT
CCGGAGCCGGGACTGTCGGGCGTACACAAATCGCCCGCAGAAGCGCGGCCGTCTGGACCGATGGCTGTGT
AGAAGTACTCGCCGATAGTGGAAACCGACGCCCCAGCACTCGTCCGAGGGCAAAGGAATAAGTTAGAACT
ATTTCCTGGCTGTTACGCGCTACCGTGTCCAACTCTTAGCTACTGACGGGCTTGTTAAACAGTGAACCGC
CCGCCCCACGACCCGCAGCGCCCGACCGAAAGGAGCGCACGACCCCATGCATCGAACAAAAGAAAAGGGG
GGACTGGAAGGGCTAATTCACTCCCAACGAAGACAAGATATCATAACTTCGTATAGCATACATTATACGA
AGTTATCGGCTAGCTGGTCCGGACTGTACTGGGTCTCTCTGGTTAGACCAGATCTGAGCCTGGGAGCTCT
CTGGCTAACTAGGGAACCCACTGCTTAAGCCTCAATAAAGCTTGCCTTGAGTGCTTCAAGTAGTGTGTGC
CCGTCTGTTGTGTGACTCTGGTAACTAGAGATCCCTCAGACCCTTTTAGTCAGTGTGGAAAATCTCTAGC
AGGGCCCGTTTAAACCCGCTGATCAGCCTCGACTGTGCCTTCTAGTTGCCAGCCATCTGTTGTTTGCCCC
TCCCCCGTGCCTTCCTTGACCCTGGAAGGTGCCACTCCCACTGTCCTTTCCTAATAAAATGAGGAAATTG
CATCGCATTGTCTGAGTAGGTGTCATTCTATTCTGGGGGGTGGGGTGGGGCAGGACAGCAAGGGGGAGGA
TTGGGAAGACAATAGCAGGCATGCTGGGGATGCGGTGGGCTCTATGGCTTCTGAGGCGGAAAGAACCAGC
TGGGGCTCTAGGGGGTATCCCC
[124 nt withheld, positions 7233-7356]
C
[91 nt withheld, positions 7358-7448]
A
[49 nt withheld, positions 7450-7498]
CCTTTGACGTTGGAGTCCACGTTCTTT
[37 nt withheld, positions 7526-7562]
ACCCTATCTCGGTCTATTCTTTTGATTTATAAGGGATTTTGCCGATTTCGGCCTATTGGTTAAAAAATGA
GCTGATTTAACAAAAATTTAACGCGAATTAATTCTGTGGAATGTGTGTCAGTTAGGGTGTGGAAAGTCCC
CAGGCTCCCCAGCAGGCAGAAGTATGCAAAGCATGCATCTCAATTAGTCAGCAACCAGGTGTGGAAAGTC
CCCAGGCTCCCCAGCAGGCAGAAGTATGCAAAGCATGCATCTCAATTAGTCAGCAACCATAGTCCCGCCC
CTAACTCCGCCCATCCCGCCCCTAACTCCGCCCAGTTCCGCCCATTCTCCGCCCCATGGCTGACTAATTT
TTTTTATTTATGCAGAGGCCGAGGCCGCCTCTGCCTCTGAGCTATTCCAGAAGTAGTGAGGAGGCTTTTT
TGGAGGCCTAGGCTTTTGCAAAAAGCTCCCGGGAGCTTGTATATCCATTTTCGGATCTGATCAGCACGTG
TTGACAATTAATCATCGGCATAGTATATCGGCATAGTATAATACGACAAGGTGAGGAACTAAACCATGGC
CAAGTTGACCAGTGCCGTTCCGGTGCTCACCGCGCGCGACGTCGCCGGAGCGGTCGAGTTCTGGACCGAC
CGGCTCGGGTTCTCCCGGGACTTCGTGGAGGACGACTTCGCCGGTGTGGTCCGGGACGACGTGACCCTGT
TCATCAGCGCGGTCCAGGACCAGGTGGTGCCGGACAACACCCTGGCCTGGGTGTGGGTGCGCGGCCTGGA
CGAGCTGTACGCCGAGTGGTCGGAGGTCGTGTCCACGAACTTCCGGGACGCCTCCGGGCCGGCCATGACC
GAGATCGGCGAGCAGCCGTGGGGGCGGGAGTTCGCCCTGCGCGACCCGGCCGGCAACTGCGTGCACTTCG
TGGCCGAGGAGCAGGACTGACACGTGCTACGAGATTTCGATTCCACCGCCGCCTTCTATGAAAGGTTGGG
CTTCGGAATCGTTTTCCGGGACGCCGGCTGGATGATCCTCCAGCGCGGGGATCTCATGCTGGAGTTCTTC
GCCCACCCCAACTTGTTTATTGCAGCTTATAATGGTTACAAATAAAGCAATAGCATCACAAATTTCACAA
ATAAAGCATTTTTTTCACTGCATTCTAGTTGTGGTTTGTCCAAACTCATCAATGTATCTTATCATGTCTG
TATACCGTCGACCTCTAGCTAGAGCTTGGCGTAATCATGGTCATAGCTGTTTCCTGTGTGAAATTGTTAT
CCGCTCACAATTCCACACAACATACGAGCCGGAAGCATAAAGTGTAAAGCCTGGGGTGCCTAATGAGTGA
GCTAACTCACATTAATTGCGTTGCGCTCACTGCCCGCTTTCCAGTCGGGAAACCTGTCGTGCCAGCTGCA
TTAATGAATCGGCCAACGCGCGGGGAGAGGCGGTTTGCGTATTGGGCGCTCTTCCGCTTCCTCGCTCACT
GACTCGCTGCGCTCGGTCGTTCGGCTGCGGCGAGCGGTATCAGCTCACTCAAAGGCGGTAATACGGTTAT
CCACAGAATCAGGGGATAACGCAGGAAAGAACATGTGAGCAAAAGGCCAGCAAAAGGCCAGGAACCGTAA
AAAGGCCGCGTTGCTGGCGTTTTTCCATAGGCTCCGCCCCCCTGACGAGCATCACAAAAATCGACGCTCA
AGTCAGAGGTGGCGAAACCCGACAGGACTATAAAGATACCAGGCGTTTCCCCCTGGAAGCTCCCTCGTGC
GCTCTCCTGTTCCGACCCTGCCGCTTACCGGATACCTGTCCGCCTTTCTCCCTTCGGGAAGCGTGGCGCT
TTCTCATAGCTCACGCTGTAGGTATCTCAGTTCGGTGTAGGTCGTTCGCTCCAAGCTGGGCTGTGTGCAC
GAACCCCCCGTTCAGCCCGACCGCTGCGCCTTATCCGGTAACTATCGTCTTGAGTCCAACCCGGTAAGAC
ACGACTTATCGCCACTGGCAGCAGCCACTGGTAACAGGATTAGCAGAGCGAGGTATGTAGGCGGTGCTAC
AGAGTTCTTGAAGTGGTGGCCTAACTACGGCTACACTAGAAGAACAGTATTTGGTATCTGCGCTCTGCTG
AAGCCAGTTACCTTCGGAAAAAGAGTTGGTAGCTCTTGATCCGGCAAACAAACCACCGCTGGTAGCGGTG
GTTTTTTTGTTTGCAAGCAGCAGATTACGCGCAGAAAAAAAGGATCTCAAGAAGATCCTTTGATCTTTTC
TACGGGGTCTGACGCTCAGTGGAACGAAAACTCACGTTAAGGGATTTTGGTCATGAGATTATCAAAAAGG
ATCTTCACCTAGATCCTTTTAAATTAAAAATGAAGTTTTAAATCAATCTAAAGTATATATGAGTAAACTT
GGTCTGACAGTTACCAATGCTTAATCAGTGAGGCACCTATCTCAGCGATCTGTCTATTTCGTTCATCCAT
AGTTGCCTGACTCCCCGTCGTGTAGATAACTACGATACGGGAGGGCTTACCATCTGGCCCCAGTGCTGCA
ATGATACCGCGAGACCCACGCTCACCGGCTCCAGATTTATCAGCAATAAACCAGCCAGCCGGAAGGGCCG
AGCGCAGAAGTGGTCCTGCAACTTTATCCGCCTCCATCCAGTCTATTAATTGTTGCCGGGAAGCTAGAGT
AAGTAGTTCGCCAGTTAATAGTTTGCGCAACGTTGTTGCCATTGCTACAGGCATCGTGGTGTCACGCTCG
TCGTTTGGTATGGCTTCATTCAGCTCCGGTTCCCAACGATCAAGGCGAGTTACATGATCCCCCATGTTGT
GCAAAAAAGCGGTTAGCTCCTTCGGTCCTCCGATCGTTGTCAGAAGTAAGTTGGCCGCAGTGTTATCACT
CATGGTTATGGCAGCACTGCATAATTCTCTTACTGTCATGCCATCCGTAAGATGCTTTTCTGTGACTGGT
GAGTACTCAACCAAGTCATTCTGAGAATAGTGTATGCGGCGACCGAGTTGCTCTTGCCCGGCGTCAATAC
GGGATAATACCGCGCCACATAGCAGAACTTTAAAAGTGCTCATCATTGGAAAACGTTCTTCGGGGCGAAA
ACTCTCAAGGATCTTACCGCTGTTGAGATCCAGTTCGATGTAACCCACTCGTGCACCCAACTGATCTTCA
GCATCTTTTACTTTCACCAGCGTTTCTGGGTGAGCAAAAACAGGAAGGCAAAATGCCGCAAAAAAGGGAA
TAAGGGCGACACGGAAATGTTGAATACTCATACTCTTCCTTTTTCAATATTATTGAAGCATTTATCAGGG
TTATTGTCTCATGAGCGGATACATATTTGAATGTATTTAGAAAAATAAACAAATAGGGGTTCCGCGCACA
TTTCCCCGAAAAGTGCCACCTGAC
