>Addgene plasmid #120475 | EF1a_RUNX1_P2A_Hygro_Barcode | depositor partial sequence | sequence record 228793 | RUNX1 gene
ATGGCTTCAGACAGCATATTTGAGTCATTTCCTTCGTACCCACAGTGCTTCATGAGAGAATGCATACTTG
GAATGAATCCTTCTAGAGACGTCCACGATGCCAGCACGAGCCGCCGCTTCACGCCGCCTTCCACCGCGCT
GAGCCCAGGCAAGATGAGCGAGGCGTTGCCGCTGGGCGCCCCGGACGCCGGCGCTGCCCTGGCCGGCAAG
CTGAGGAGCGGCGACCGCAGCATGGTGGAGGTGCTGGCCGACCACCCGGGCGAGCTGGTGCGCACCGACA
GCCCCAACTTCCTCTGCTCCGTGCTGCCTACGCACTGGCGCTGCAACAAGACCCTGCCCATCGCTTTCAA
GGTGGTGGCCCTAGGGGATGTTCCAGATGGCACTCTGGTCACTGTGATGGCTGGCAATGATGAAAACTAC
TCGGCTGAGCTGAGAAATGCTACCGCAGCCATGAAGAACCAGGTTGCAAGATTTAATGACCTCAGGTTTG
TCGGTCGAAGTGGAAGAGGGAAAAGCTTCACTCTGACCATCACTGTCTTCACAAACCCACCGCAAGTCGC
CACCTACCACAGAGCCATCAAAATCACAGTGGATGGGCCCCGAGAACCTCGAAGACATCGGCAGAAACTA
GATGATCAGACCAAGCCCGGGAGCTTGTCCTTTTCCGAGCGGCTCAGTGAACTGGAGCAGCTGCGGCGCA
CAGCCATGAGGGTCAGCCCACACCACCCAGCCCCCACGCCCAACCCTCGTGCCTCCCTGAACCACTCCAC
TGCCTTTAACCCTCAGCCTCAGAGTCAGATGCAGGATACAAGGCAGATCCAACCATCCCCACCGTGGTCC
TACGATCAGTCCTACCAATACCTGGGATCCATTGCCTCTCCTTCTGTGCACCCAGCAACGCCCATTTCAC
CTGGACGTGCCAGCGGCATGACAACCCTCTCTGCAGAACTTTCCAGTCGACTCTCAACGGCACCCGACCT
GACAGCGTTCAGCGACCCGCGCCAGTTCCCCGCGCTGCCCTCCATCTCCGACCCCCGCATGCACTATCCA
GGCGCCTTCACCTACTCCCCGACGCCGGTCACCTCGGGCATCGGCATCGGCATGTCGGCCATGGGCTCGG
CCACGCGCTACCACACCTACCTGCCGCCGCCCTACCCCGGCTCGTCGCAAGCGCAGGGAGGCCCGTTCCA
AGCCAGCTCGCCCTCCTACCACCTGTACTACGGCGCCTCGGCCGGCTCCTACCAGTTCTCCATGGTGGGC
GGCGAGCGCTCGCCGCCGCGCATCCTGCCGCCCTGCACCAACGCCTCCACCGGCTCCGCGCTGCTCAACC
CCAGCCTCCCGAACCAGAGCGACGTGGTGGAGGCCGAGGGCAGCCACAGCAACTCCCCCACCAACATGGC
GCCCTCCGCGCGCCTGGAGGAGGCCGTGTGGAGGCCCTAC
