>Addgene plasmid #120475 | EF1a_RUNX1_P2A_Hygro_Barcode | depositor partial sequence | sequence record 228794 | RUNX1 barcode
CTACCGTGTCCAACTCTTAG
